LOCUS       Exported 8433 bp ds-DNA circular SYN 11-AUG-2018
DEFINITION  synthetic circular DNA
ACCESSION   .
VERSION     .
KEYWORDS    .
SOURCE      synthetic DNA construct
  ORGANISM  synthetic DNA construct
REFERENCE   1 (bases 1 to 8433)
  AUTHORS   .
  TITLE     Direct Submission
  JOURNAL   Exported Aug 11, 2018 from SnapGene Viewer 4.2.3
            http://www.snapgene.com
FEATURES             Location/Qualifiers
     source          1..8433
                     /organism="synthetic DNA construct"
                     /mol_type="other DNA"
     promoter        314..517
                     /label=CMV promoter
                     /note="human cytomegalovirus (CMV) immediate early
                     promoter"
     LTR             532..712
                     /label=5' LTR (truncated)
                     /note="truncated 5' long terminal repeat (LTR) from HIV-1"
     misc_feature    759..884
                     /label=HIV-1 Psi
                     /note="packaging signal of human immunodeficiency virus
                     type 1"
     misc_feature    1377..1610
                     /label=RRE
                     /note="The Rev response element (RRE) of HIV-1 allows for
                     Rev-dependent mRNA export from the nucleus to the
                     cytoplasm."
     misc_feature    2106..2223
                     /label=cPPT/CTS
                     /note="central polypurine tract and central termination
                     sequence of HIV-1"
     polyA_signal    2355..2489
                     /label=SV40 poly(A) signal
                     /note="SV40 polyadenylation signal"
     gap             2526..2533
                     /label=CellTag
     Version         2 Barcode
                     /estimated_length=8
     CDS             complement(2541..3260)
                     /codon_start=1
                     /product="enhanced GFP"
                     /label=EGFP
                     /note="mammalian codon-optimized"
                     /translation="MVSKGEELFTGVVPILVELDGDVNGHKFSVSGEGEGDATYGKLTL
                     KFICTTGKLPVPWPTLVTTLTYGVQCFSRYPDHMKQHDFFKSAMPEGYVQERTIFFKDD
                     GNYKTRAEVKFEGDTLVNRIELKGIDFKEDGNILGHKLEYNYNSHNVYIMADKQKNGIK
                     VNFKIRHNIEDGSVQLADHYQQNTPIGDGPVLLPDNHYLSTQSALSKDPNEKRDHMVLL
                     EFVTAAGITLGMDELYK"
     promoter        complement(3364..3402)
                     /label=minimal CMV promoter
                     /note="human cytomegalovirus (CMV) immediate early
                     promoter"
     protein_bind    3836..3869
                     /label=loxP
                     /bound_moiety="Cre recombinase"
                     /note="Cre-mediated recombination occurs in the 8-bp core
                     sequence (GCATACAT)."
     protein_bind    3884..4008
                     /gene="mutant version of attR"
                     /label=attR1
                     /bound_moiety="LR Clonase(TM)"
                     /note="recombination site for the Gateway(R) LR reaction"
     promoter        4033..4063
                     /label=lac UV5 promoter
                     /note="E. coli lac promoter with an ""up"" mutation"
     primer_bind     complement(4081..4097)
                     /label=SK primer
                     /note="common sequencing primer, one of multiple similar
                     variants"
     protein_bind    4098..4131
                     /label=loxP
                     /bound_moiety="Cre recombinase"
                     /note="Cre-mediated recombination occurs in the 8-bp core
                     sequence (GCATACAT)."
     misc_feature    4137..4725
                     /label=WPRE
                     /note="woodchuck hepatitis virus posttranscriptional
                     regulatory element"
     CDS             complement(4608..4619)
                     /codon_start=1
                     /product="Factor Xa recognition and cleavage site"
                     /label=Factor Xa site
                     /translation="IEGR"
     LTR             4812..5045
                     /label=3' LTR (Delta-U3)
                     /note="self-inactivating 3' long terminal repeat (LTR) from
                     HIV-1"
     polyA_signal    5117..5238
                     /label=SV40 poly(A) signal
                     /note="SV40 polyadenylation signal"
     rep_origin      5278..5413
                     /label=SV40 ori
                     /note="SV40 origin of replication"
     promoter        complement(5434..5452)
                     /label=T7 promoter
                     /note="promoter for bacteriophage T7 RNA polymerase"
     primer_bind     complement(5462..5478)
                     /label=M13 fwd
                     /note="common sequencing primer, one of multiple similar
                     variants"
     rep_origin      5620..6075
                     /direction=RIGHT
                     /label=f1 ori
                     /note="f1 bacteriophage origin of replication; arrow
                     indicates direction of (+) strand synthesis"
     promoter        6101..6205
                     /gene="bla"
                     /label=AmpR promoter
     CDS             6206..7066
                     /codon_start=1
                     /gene="bla"
                     /product="beta-lactamase"
                     /label=AmpR
                     /note="confers resistance to ampicillin, carbenicillin, and
                     related antibiotics"
                     /translation="MSIQHFRVALIPFFAAFCLPVFAHPETLVKVKDAEDQLGARVGYI
                     ELDLNSGKILESFRPEERFPMMSTFKVLLCGAVLSRIDAGQEQLGRRIHYSQNDLVEYS
                     PVTEKHLTDGMTVRELCSAAITMSDNTAANLLLTTIGGPKELTAFLHNMGDHVTRLDRW
                     EPELNEAIPNDERDTTMPVAMATTLRKLLTGELLTLASRQQLIDWMEADKVAGPLLRSA
                     LPAGWFIADKSGAGERGSRGIIAALGPDGKPSRIVVIYTTGSQATMDERNRQIAEIGAS
                     LIKHW"
     rep_origin      7237..7825
                     /direction=RIGHT
                     /label=ori
                     /note="high-copy-number ColE1/pMB1/pBR322/pUC origin of
                     replication"
     protein_bind    8113..8134
                     /label=CAP binding site
                     /bound_moiety="E. coli catabolite activator protein"
                     /note="CAP binding activates transcription in the presence
                     of cAMP."
     promoter        8149..8179
                     /label=lac promoter
                     /note="promoter for the E. coli lac operon"
     protein_bind    8187..8203
                     /label=lac operator
                     /bound_moiety="lac repressor encoded by lacI"
                     /note="The lac repressor binds to the lac operator to
                     inhibit transcription in E. coli. This inhibition can be
                     relieved by adding lactose or
                     isopropyl-beta-D-thiogalactopyranoside (IPTG)."
     primer_bind     8211..8227
                     /label=M13 rev
                     /note="common sequencing primer, one of multiple similar
                     variants"
     promoter        8248..8266
                     /label=T3 promoter
                     /note="promoter for bacteriophage T3 RNA polymerase"
     enhancer        join(8367..8433,1..313)
                     /label=CMV enhancer
                     /note="human cytomegalovirus immediate early enhancer"
ORIGIN
        1 ggagttccgc gttacataac ttacggtaaa tggcccgcct ggctgaccgc ccaacgaccc
       61 ccgcccattg acgtcaataa tgacgtatgt tcccatagta acgccaatag ggactttcca
      121 ttgacgtcaa tgggtggagt atttacggta aactgcccac ttggcagtac atcaagtgta
      181 tcatatgcca agtacgcccc ctattgacgt caatgacggt aaatggcccg cctggcatta
      241 tgcccagtac atgaccttat gggactttcc tacttggcag tacatctacg tattagtcat
      301 cgctattacc atggtgatgc ggttttggca gtacatcaat gggcgtggat agcggtttga
      361 ctcacgggga tttccaagtc tccaccccat tgacgtcaat gggagtttgt tttggcacca
      421 aaatcaacgg gactttccaa aatgtcgtaa caactccgcc ccattgacgc aaatgggcgg
      481 taggcgtgta cggtgggagg tctatataag cagagctcgt ttagtgaacc ggggtctctc
      541 tggttagacc agatctgagc ctgggagctc tctggctaac tagggaaccc actgcttaag
      601 cctcaataaa gcttgccttg agtgcttcaa gtagtgtgtg cccgtctgtt gtgtgactct
      661 ggtaactaga gatccctcag acccttttag tcagtgtgga aaatctctag cagtggcgcc
      721 cgaacaggga cttgaaagcg aaagggaaac cagaggagct ctctcgacgc aggactcggc
      781 ttgctgaagc gcgcacggca agaggcgagg ggcggcgact ggtgagtacg ccaaaaattt
      841 tgactagcgg aggctagaag gagagagatg ggtgcgagag cgtcagtatt aagcggggga
      901 gaattagatc gcgatgggaa aaaattcggt taaggccagg gggaaagaaa aaatataaat
      961 taaaacatat agtatgggca agcagggagc tagaacgatt cgcagttaat cctggcctgt
     1021 tagaaacatc agaaggctgt agacaaatac tgggacagct acaaccatcc cttcagacag
     1081 gatcagaaga acttagatca ttatataata cagtagcaac cctctattgt gtgcatcaaa
     1141 ggatagagat aaaagacacc aaggaagctt tagacaagat agaggaagag caaaacaaaa
     1201 gtaagaccac cgcacagcaa gcggccgctg atcttcagac ctggaggagg agatatgagg
     1261 gacaattgga gaagtgaatt atataaatat aaagtagtaa aaattgaacc attaggagta
     1321 gcacccacca aggcaaagag aagagtggtg cagagagaaa aaagagcagt gggaatagga
     1381 gctttgttcc ttgggttctt gggagcagca ggaagcacta tgggcgcagc gtcaatgacg
     1441 ctgacggtac aggccagaca attattgtct ggtatagtgc agcagcagaa caatttgctg
     1501 agggctattg aggcgcaaca gcatctgttg caactcacag tctggggcat caagcagctc
     1561 caggcaagaa tcctggctgt ggaaagatac ctaaaggatc aacagctcct ggggatttgg
     1621 ggttgctctg gaaaactcat ttgcaccact gctgtgcctt ggaatgctag ttggagtaat
     1681 aaatctctgg aacagatttg gaatcacacg acctggatgg agtgggacag agaaattaac
     1741 aattacacaa gcttaataca ctccttaatt gaagaatcgc aaaaccagca agaaaagaat
     1801 gaacaagaat tattggaatt agataaatgg gcaagtttgt ggaattggtt taacataaca
     1861 aattggctgt ggtatataaa attattcata atgatagtag gaggcttggt aggtttaaga
     1921 atagtttttg ctgtactttc tatagtgaat agagttaggc agggatattc accattatcg
     1981 tttcagaccc acctcccaac cccgagggga cccgacaggc ccgaaggaat agaagaagaa
     2041 ggtggagaga gagacagaga cagatccatt cgattagtga acggatctcg acggtatcgg
     2101 ttaactttta aaagaaaagg ggggattggg gggtacagtg caggggaaag aatagtagac
     2161 ataatagcaa cagacataca aactaaagaa ttacaaaaac aaattacaaa aattcaaaat
     2221 tttatcgatc acgagactag cctcgagtga tcataatcag ccataccaca tttgtagagg
     2281 ttttacttgc tttaaaaaac ctcccacacc tccccctgaa cctgaaacat aaaatgaatg
     2341 caattgttgt tgttaacttg tttattgcag cttataatgg ttacaaataa ggcaatagca
     2401 tcacaaattt cacaaataag gcattttttt cactgcattc tagttttggt ttgtccaaac
     2461 tcatcaatgt atcttatcat gtctggatct caaatccctc ggaagctgcg cctgtcatcg
     2521 aattcnnnnn nnncatcact ttacttgtac agctcgtcca tgccgagagt gatcccggcg
     2581 gcggtcacga actccagcag gaccatgtga tcgcgcttct cgttggggtc tttgctcagg
     2641 gcggactggg tgctcaggta gtggttgtcg ggcagcagca cggggccgtc gccgatgggg
     2701 gtgttctgct ggtagtggtc ggcgagctgc acgctgccgt cctcgatgtt gtggcggatc
     2761 ttgaagttca ccttgatgcc gttcttctgc ttgtcggcca tgatatagac gttgtggctg
     2821 ttgtagttgt actccagctt gtgccccagg atgttgccgt cctccttgaa gtcgatgccc
     2881 ttcagctcga tgcggttcac cagggtgtcg ccctcgaact tcacctcggc gcgggtcttg
     2941 tagttgccgt cgtccttgaa gaagatggtg cgctcctgga cgtagccttc gggcatggcg
     3001 gacttgaaga agtcgtgctg cttcatgtgg tcggggtagc ggctgaagca ctgcacgccg
     3061 taggtcaggg tggtcacgag ggtgggccag ggcacgggca gcttgccggt ggtgcagatg
     3121 aacttcaggg tcagcttacc gtaggtggca tcgccctcgc cctcgccgga cacgctgaac
     3181 ttgtggccgt ttacgtcgcc gtccagctcg accaggatgg gcaccacccc ggtgaacagc
     3241 tcctcgccct tgctcaccat ggtggtaccg aattccgcgg aggctggatc ggtcccggtg
     3301 tcttctatgg aggtcaaaac agcgtggatg gcgtctccag gcgatctgac ggttcactaa
     3361 acgagctctg cttatatagg cctcccaccg tacacgccta ccactagtaa tgaaagaccc
     3421 cacctgtagg tttggcaagc tagctgcagt aacgccattt tgcaaggcat ggaaaaatac
     3481 caaaccaaga atagagaagt tcagatcaag ggcgggtaca tgaaaatagc taacgttggg
     3541 ccaaacagga tatctgcggt gagcagtttc ggccccggcc cggggccaag aacagatggt
     3601 caccgcagtt tcggccccgg cccgaggcca agaacagatg gtccccagat atggcccaac
     3661 cctcagcagt ttcttaagac ccatcagatg tttccaggct cccccaagga cctgaaatga
     3721 ccctgcgcct tatttgaatt aaccaatcag cctgcttctc gcttctgttc gcgcgcttct
     3781 gcttcccgag ctctataaaa gagctcacaa cccctcactc ggcttaatta agatcataac
     3841 ttcgtatagc atacattata cgaagttatc ccagcttgat atcacaagtt tgtacaaaaa
     3901 agctgaacga gaaacgtaaa atgatataaa tatcaatata ttaaattaga ttttgcataa
     3961 aaaacagact acataatact gtaaaacaca acatatccag tcactatggc ggccgcatta
     4021 ggcaccccag gctttacact ttatgcttcc ggctcgtata atgtgtggat tttgagttag
     4081 gatccactag ttctagaata acttcgtata gcatacatta tacgaagtta ttcgacaatc
     4141 aacctctgga ttacaaaatt tgtgaaagat tgactggtat tcttaactat gttgctcctt
     4201 ttacgctatg tggatacgct gctttaatgc ctttgtatca tgctattgct tcccgtatgg
     4261 ctttcatttt ctcctccttg tataaatcct ggttgctgtc tctttatgag gagttgtggc
     4321 ccgttgtcag gcaacgtggc gtggtgtgca ctgtgtttgc tgacgcaacc cccactggtt
     4381 ggggcattgc caccacctgt cagctccttt ccgggacttt cgctttcccc ctccctattg
     4441 ccacggcgga actcatcgcc gcctgccttg cccgctgctg gacaggggct cggctgttgg
     4501 gcactgacaa ttccgtggtg ttgtcgggga agctgacgtc ctttccatgg ctgctcgcct
     4561 gtgttgccac ctggattctg cgcgggacgt ccttctgcta cgtcccttcg gccctcaatc
     4621 cagcggacct tccttcccgc ggcctgctgc cggctctgcg gcctcttccg cgtcttcgcc
     4681 ttcgccctca gacgagtcgg atctcccttt gggccgcctc cccgcctgga attcgagctc
     4741 ggtaccttta agaccaatga cttacaaggc agctgtagat cttagccact ttttaaaaga
     4801 aaagggggga ctggaagggc taattcactc ccaacgaaga caagatctgc tttttgcttg
     4861 tactgggtct ctctggttag accagatctg agcctgggag ctctctggct aactagggaa
     4921 cccactgctt aagcctcaat aaagcttgcc ttgagtgctt caagtagtgt gtgcccgtct
     4981 gttgtgtgac tctggtaact agagatccct cagacccttt tagtcagtgt ggaaaatctc
     5041 tagcagtagt agttcatgtc atcttattat tcagtattta taacttgcaa agaaatgaat
     5101 atcagagagt gagaggaact tgtttattgc agcttataat ggttacaaat aaagcaatag
     5161 catcacaaat ttcacaaata aagcattttt ttcactgcat tctagttgtg gtttgtccaa
     5221 actcatcaat gtatcttatc atgtctggct ctagctatcc cgcccctaac tccgcccatc
     5281 ccgcccctaa ctccgcccag ttccgcccat tctccgcccc atggctgact aatttttttt
     5341 atttatgcag aggccgaggc cgcctcggcc tctgagctat tccagaagta gtgaggaggc
     5401 ttttttggag gcctagggac gtacccaatt cgccctatag tgagtcgtat tacgcgcgct
     5461 cactggccgt cgttttacaa cgtcgtgact gggaaaaccc tggcgttacc caacttaatc
     5521 gccttgcagc acatccccct ttcgccagct ggcgtaatag cgaagaggcc cgcaccgatc
     5581 gcccttccca acagttgcgc agcctgaatg gcgaatgggn nnnnnnnnnn nnnnnnnnnn
     5641 nnnnnnnnnn nnnnnnnnnn nnnnnnnnnn nnnnnnnnnn nnnnnnnnnn nnnnnnnnnn
     5701 nnnnnnnnnn nnnnnnnnnn nnnnnnnnnn nnnnnnnnnn nnncnnnnnn nnnnnnnnnn
     5761 nnnnnnnnnn nnnnnnnnnn nnnnnnnnnn nnnnnnnnnn nnnnnnnnnn nnnnnnnnnn
     5821 nnnnnnnnnn nnnnnannnn nnnnnnnnnn nnnnnnnnnn nnnnnnnnnn nnnnnnnnnn
     5881 nnnnnccttt gacgttggag tccacgttct ttaatagtgg actcttgttc caaactggaa
     5941 caacactcaa ccctatctcg gtctattctt ttgatttata agggattttg ccgatttcgg
     6001 cctattggtt aaaaaatgag ctgatttaac aaaaatttaa cgcgaatttt aacaaaatat
     6061 taacgcttac aatttaggtg gcacttttcg gggaaatgtg cgcggaaccc ctatttgttt
     6121 atttttctaa atacattcaa atatgtatcc gctcatgaga caataaccct gataaatgct
     6181 tcaataatat tgaaaaagga agagtatgag tattcaacat ttccgtgtcg cccttattcc
     6241 cttttttgcg gcattttgcc ttcctgtttt tgctcaccca gaaacgctgg tgaaagtaaa
     6301 agatgctgaa gatcagttgg gtgcacgagt gggttacatc gaactggatc tcaacagcgg
     6361 taagatcctt gagagttttc gccccgaaga acgttttcca atgatgagca cttttaaagt
     6421 tctgctatgt ggcgcggtat tatcccgtat tgacgccggg caagagcaac tcggtcgccg
     6481 catacactat tctcagaatg acttggttga gtactcacca gtcacagaaa agcatcttac
     6541 ggatggcatg acagtaagag aattatgcag tgctgccata accatgagtg ataacactgc
     6601 ggccaactta cttctgacaa cgatcggagg accgaaggag ctaaccgctt ttttgcacaa
     6661 catgggggat catgtaactc gccttgatcg ttgggaaccg gagctgaatg aagccatacc
     6721 aaacgacgag cgtgacacca cgatgcctgt agcaatggca acaacgttgc gcaaactatt
     6781 aactggcgaa ctacttactc tagcttcccg gcaacaatta atagactgga tggaggcgga
     6841 taaagttgca ggaccacttc tgcgctcggc ccttccggct ggctggttta ttgctgataa
     6901 atctggagcc ggtgagcgtg ggtctcgcgg tatcattgca gcactggggc cagatggtaa
     6961 gccctcccgt atcgtagtta tctacacgac ggggagtcag gcaactatgg atgaacgaaa
     7021 tagacagatc gctgagatag gtgcctcact gattaagcat tggtaactgt cagaccaagt
     7081 ttactcatat atactttaga ttgatttaaa acttcatttt taatttaaaa ggatctaggt
     7141 gaagatcctt tttgataatc tcatgaccaa aatcccttaa cgtgagtttt cgttccactg
     7201 agcgtcagac cccgtagaaa agatcaaagg atcttcttga gatccttttt ttctgcgcgt
     7261 aatctgctgc ttgcaaacaa aaaaaccacc gctaccagcg gtggtttgtt tgccggatca
     7321 agagctacca actctttttc cgaaggtaac tggcttcagc agagcgcaga taccaaatac
     7381 tgttcttcta gtgtagccgt agttaggcca ccacttcaag aactctgtag caccgcctac
     7441 atacctcgct ctgctaatcc tgttaccagt ggctgctgcc agtggcgata agtcgtgtct
     7501 taccgggttg gactcaagac gatagttacc ggataaggcg cagcggtcgg gctgaacggg
     7561 gggttcgtgc acacagccca gcttggagcg aacgacctac accgaactga gatacctaca
     7621 gcgtgagcta tgagaaagcg ccacgcttcc cgaagggaga aaggcggaca ggtatccggt
     7681 aagcggcagg gtcggaacag gagagcgcac gagggagctt ccagggggaa acgcctggta
     7741 tctttatagt cctgtcgggt ttcgccacct ctgacttgag cgtcgatttt tgtgatgctc
     7801 gtcagggggg cggagcctat ggaaaaacgc cagcaacgcg gcctttttac ggttcctggc
     7861 cttttgctgg ccttttgctc acatgttctt tcctgcgtta tcccctgatt ctgtggataa
     7921 ccgtattacc gcctttgagt gagctgatac cgctcgccgc agccgaacga ccgagcgcag
     7981 cgagtcagtg agcgaggaag cggaagagcg cccaatacgc aaaccgcctc tccccgcgcg
     8041 ttggccgatt cattaatgca gctggcacga caggtttccc gactggaaag cgggcagtga
     8101 gcgcaacgca attaatgtga gttagctcac tcattaggca ccccaggctt tacactttat
     8161 gcttccggct cgtatgttgt gtggaattgt gagcggataa caatttcaca caggaaacag
     8221 ctatgaccat gattacgcca agcgcgcaat taaccctcac taaagggaac aaaagctgga
     8281 gctgcaagct tggccattgc atacgttgta tccatatcat aatatgtaca tttatattgg
     8341 ctcatgtcca acattaccgc catgttgaca ttgattattg actagttatt aatagtaatc
     8401 aattacgggg tcattagttc atagcccata tat
//
